Addgene plasmid #92317: pBEST-p70a-UTR3-Nterm 6xHis mRFP-T500
Purpose: Expression of NTerm 6xHis tagged mRFP using the p70a promoter and UTR3
Depositing lab: Lital Alfonta. Depositing organization: Ben-Gurion University. Publication: Tuning of Recombinant Protein Expression in Escherichia coli by Manipulating Transcription, Translation Initiation Rates, and Incorporation of Noncanonical Amino Acids. Schlesinger O, Chemla Y, Heltberg M, Ozer E, Marshall R, Noireaux V, Jensen MH, Alfonta L. ACS Synth Biol. 2017 Mar 9. doi: 10.1021/acssynbio.7b00019. PubMed 28230975.
Backbone
  Vector backbone: pBEST
  Backbone manufacturer: Promega
  Backbone size w/o insert (bp): 2524
  Total vector size (bp): 3241
  Vector type: Bacterial Expression, Synthetic Biology ; Cell Free Protein Synthesis (CFPS)
Growth in bacteria
  Bacterial resistance: Ampicillin, 100 μg/mL
  Growth temperature: 37°C
  Growth strain: DH5alpha
  Copy number: High Copy
Gene/Insert
  Gene/Insert name: Optimized NTerm 6xHis tagged monomeric RFP (mRFP) (alt name: mRFP1)
  Species: Discosoma coral
  Insert size (bp): 717
  Promoter: p70a
  Tag / fusion protein: 6xHis (N terminal on insert)
  Cloning method: Restriction Enzyme; 5′ cloning site NcoI (not destroyed); 3′ cloning site XhoI (not destroyed)
  Sequencing primers: 5′ GTGAAGACTATCGCACCATCAG; 3′ GATAAAGAAGACAGTCATAAGTGC
Terms and licenses: Academic/Nonprofit Terms; Industry Terms: Not Available to Industry
How to cite: pBEST-p70a-UTR3-Nterm 6xHis mRFP-T500 was a gift from Lital Alfonta (Addgene plasmid # 92317 ; http://n2t.net/addgene:92317 ; RRID:Addgene_92317)
