[The description below was written by a language model from this plasmid's Addgene catalogue record and pLannotate feature annotations shown in this document.]
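Description:
pBEST-p70a-UTR3-Nterm 6xHis mRFP-T500 is a small (about 3.2 kb) bacterial expression plasmid built on the pBEST backbone and classified for both E. coli expression and cell-free protein synthesis. It is maintained at high copy through a ColE1/pUC-type origin and selected with ampicillin via a β-lactamase gene driven by its own bla promoter.

The payload is a sequence-optimized monomeric red fluorescent protein (mRFP1, derived from Discosoma) carrying an N-terminal 6xHis tag, cloned between NcoI and XhoI sites that both remain intact. Transcription is driven by the p70a promoter, and translation initiation is set by the element named UTR3. The name also indicates a T500 terminator downstream of the reporter, although the automated annotation does not call it as a feature. The annotation identifies a ribosome binding site resembling that of bacteriophage T7 gene 10 just upstream of the coding region. It also reports a short hit to a composite affinity tag, which most likely reflects the histidine tag itself. A bacteriophage lambda-derived stretch, labelled as a fragment of the O gene, lies upstream in the region where the promoter would be expected. A small tetracycline-resistance fragment sits downstream of the reporter. Both of these appear to be partial homology matches or backbone remnants rather than functional genes.

According to the record, the plasmid belongs to work on tuning recombinant protein output in E. coli by varying transcription and translation initiation strength. Here, red fluorescence reports the expression level obtained with this particular promoter and UTR combination. The His tag allows detection or affinity purification of the reporter.
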