Features (pLannotate 1.2.2; 8 found; start..end, strand, type, name):
    682..786     -  promoter       AmpR promoter: bla
    888..1181    +  CDS            O (fragment): VRPO_LAMBD - Protein inferred from homology: Swiss-Prot protein existence level 3. Necessary for the bidirectional replication of DNA. It interacts with the ori (origin of replication) region of the genome during the initiation of replication. From Escherichia phage lambda (Bacteriophage lambda).
   1210..1232    +  RBS            RBS: efficient ribosome binding site from bacteriophage T7 gene 10 (Olins and Rangwala, 1989)
   1251..1267    +  CDS            capTEV™ (fragment): composite tag for in vivo biotinylation, TEV protease cleavage, and 6xHis tagging
   1278..1952    +  CDS            mRFP1: mRFP1 is a basic (constitutively fluorescent) red fluorescent protein published in 2002, derived from Discosoma sp.. It is reported to be a somewhat slowly-maturing monomer with low acid sensitivity.
   1992..2123    +  CDS            TcR (fragment): tetracycline efflux protein; tet; confers resistance to tetracycline
   2303..2891    -  rep_origin     ori: high-copy-number ColE1/pMB1/pBR322/pUC origin of replication
   3062..681     -  CDS            AmpR (across the origin): β-lactamase; bla; confers resistance to ampicillin, carbenicillin, and related antibiotics
>Addgene plasmid #92317 | pBEST-p70a-UTR3-Nterm 6xHis mRFP-T500 | addgene full sequence | sequence record 182035 | Addgene NGS Result
CCAGCCAGCCGGAAGGGCCGAGCGCAGAAGTGGTCCTGCAACTTTATCCGCCTCCATCCAGTCTATTAAT
TGTTGCCGGGAAGCTAGAGTAAGTAGTTCGCCAGTTAATAGTTTGCGCAACGTTGTTGCCATTGCTACAG
GCATCGTGGTGTCACGCTCGTCGTTTGGTATGGCTTCATTCAGCTCCGGTTCCCAACGATCAAGGCGAGT
TACATGATCCCCCATGTTGTGCAAAAAAGCGGTTAGCTCCTTCGGTCCTCCGATCGTTGTCAGAAGTAAG
TTGGCCGCAGTGTTATCACTCATGGTTATGGCAGCACTGCATAATTCTCTTACTGTCATGCCATCCGTAA
GATGCTTTTCTGTGACTGGTGAGTACTCAACCAAGTCATTCTGAGAATAGTGTATGCGGCGACCGAGTTG
CTCTTGCCCGGCGTCAACACGGGATAATACCGCGCCACATAGCAGAACTTTAAAAGTGCTCATCATTGGA
AAACGTTCTTCGGGGCGAAAACTCTCAAGGATCTTACCGCTGTTGAGATCCAGTTCGATGTAACCCACTC
GTGCACCCAACTGATCTTCAGCATCTTTTACTTTCACCAGCGTTTCTGGGTGAGCAAAAACAGGAAGGCA
AAATGCCGCAAAAAAGGGAATAAGGGCGACACGGAAATGTTGAATACTCATACTCTTCCTTTTTCAATAT
TATTGAAGCATTTATCAGGGTTATTGTCTCATGAGCGGATACATATTTGAATGTATTTAGAAAAATAAAC
AAATAGGGGTTCCGCGCACATTTCCCCGAAAAGTGCCACCTGACGTCTAAGAAACCATTATTATCATGAC
ATTAACCTATAAAAATAGGCGTATCACGAGGCCCTTTCGTCTTCAAGAATTCTGGCGAATCCTCTGACCA
GCCAGAAAACGACCTTTCTGTGGTGAAACCGGATGCTGCAATTCAGAGCGCCAGCAAGTGGGGGACAGCA
GAAGACCTGACCGCCGCAGAGTGGATGTTTGACATGGTGAAGACTATCGCACCATCAGCCAGAAAACCGA
ATTTTGCTGGGTGGGCTAACGATATCCGCCTGATGCGTGAACGTGACGGACGTAACCACCGCGACATGTG
TGTGCTGTTCCGCTGGGCATGCTGAGCTAACACCGTGCGTGTTGACAATTTTACCTCTGGCGGTGATAAT
GGTTGCAGCTAGCAATAATTTTGTTTAACTTTAAGAACGAGATATACCATGGGCAGCAGCCATCATCATC
ATCATCACAGCTCTAGAATGGCTTCCTCCGAAGACGTTATCAAAGAGTTCATGCGTTTCAAAGTTCGTAT
GGAAGGTTCCGTTAACGGTCACGAGTTCGAAATCGAAGGTGAAGGTGAAGGTCGTCCGTACGAAGGTACC
CAGACCGCTAAACTGAAAGTTACCAAAGGTGGTCCGCTGCCGTTCGCTTGGGACATCCTGTCCCCGCAGT
TCCAGTACGGTTCCAAAGCTTACGTTAAACACCCGGCTGACATCCCGGACTACCTGAAACTGTCCTTCCC
GGAAGGTTTCAAATGGGAACGTGTTATGAACTTCGAAGACGGTGGTGTTGTTACCGTTACCCAGGACTCC
TCCCTGCAAGACGGTGAGTTCATCTACAAAGTTAAACTGCGTGGTACCAACTTCCCGTCCGACGGTCCGG
TTATGCAGAAAAAAACCATGGGTTGGGAAGCTTCCACCGAACGTATGTACCCGGAAGACGGTGCTCTGAA
AGGTGAAATCAAAATGCGTCTGAAACTGAAAGACGGTGGTCACTACGACGCTGAAGTTAAAACCACCTAC
ATGGCTAAAAAACCGGTTCAGCTGCCGGGTGCTTACAAAACCGACATCAAACTGGACATCACCTCCCACA
ACGAAGACTACACCATCGTTGAACAGTACGAACGTGCTGAAGGTCGTCACTCCACCGGTGCTTAACTCGA
GCAAAGCCCGCCGAAAGGCGGGCTTTTCTGTGTCGACCGATGCCCTTGAGAGCCTTCAACCCAGTCAGCT
CCTTCCGGTGGGCGCGGGGCATGACTATCGTCGCCGCACTTATGACTGTCTTCTTTATCATGCAACTCGT
AGGACAGGTGCCGGCAGCGCTCTTCCGCTTCCTCGCTCACTGACTCGCTGCGCTCGGTCGTTCGGCTGCG
GCGAGCGGTATCAGCTCACTCAAAGGCGGTAATACGGTTATCCACAGAATCAGGGGATAACGCAGGAAAG
AACATGTGAGCAAAAGGCCAGCAAAAGGCCAGGAACCGTAAAAAGGCCGCGTTGCTGGCGTTTTTCCATA
GGCTCCGCCCCCCTGACGAGCATCACAAAAATCGACGCTCAAGTCAGAGGTGGCGAAACCCGACAGGACT
ATAAAGATACCAGGCGTTTCCCCCTGGAAGCTCCCTCGTGCGCTCTCCTGTTCCGACCCTGCCGCTTACC
GGATACCTGTCCGCCTTTCTCCCTTCGGGAAGCGTGGCGCTTTCTCATAGCTCACGCTGTAGGTATCTCA
GTTCGGTGTAGGTCGTTCGCTCCAAGCTGGGCTGTGTGCACGAACCCCCCGTTCAGCCCGACCGCTGCGC
CTTATCCGGTAACTATCGTCTTGAGTCCAACCCGGTAAGACACGACTTATCGCCACTGGCAGCAGCCACT
GGTAACAGGATTAGCAGAGCGAGGTATGTAGGCGGTGCTACAGAGTTCTTGAAGTGGTGGCCTAACTACG
GCTACACTAGAAGAACAGTATTTGGTATCTGCGCTCTGCTGAAGCCAGTTACCTTCGGAAAAAGAGTTGG
TAGCTCTTGATCCGGCAAACAAACCACCGCTGGTAGCGGTGGTTTTTTTGTTTGCAAGCAGCAGATTACG
CGCAGAAAAAAAGGATCTCAAGAAGATCCTTTGATCTTTTCTACGGGGTCTGACGCTCAGTGGAACGAAA
ACTCACGTTAAGGGATTTTGGTCATGAGATTATCAAAAAGGATCTTCACCTAGATCCTTTTAAATTAAAA
ATGAAGTTTTAAATCAATCTAAAGTATATATGAGTAAACTTGGTCTGACAGTTACCAATGCTTAATCAGT
GAGGCACCTATCTCAGCGATCTGTCTATTTCGTTCATCCATAGTTGCCTGACTCCCCGTCGTGTAGATAA
CTACGATACGGGAGGGCTTACCATCTGGCCCCAGTGCTGCAATGATACCGCGAGACCCACGCTCACCGGC
TCCAGATTTATCAGCAATAAA
